Addgene plasmid #87181: pLPC-Flag-TZAPZNF1-8
Purpose: retroviral stable expression of truncation protein Flag-TZAPZNF1-8
Depositing lab: Eros Lazzerini Denchi. Depositing organization: Scripps California (The Scripps Research Institute). Publication: TZAP: A telomere-associated protein involved in telomere length control. Li JS, Miralles Fuste J, Simavorian T, Bartocci C, Tsai J, Karlseder J, Lazzerini Denchi E. Science. 2017 Jan 12. pii: aah6752. doi: 10.1126/science.aah6752. PubMed 28082411.
Backbone
  Vector backbone: pLPC
  Vector type: Mammalian Expression, Retroviral
Growth in bacteria
  Bacterial resistance: Ampicillin, 100 μg/mL
  Growth temperature: 37°C
  Growth strain: NEB Stable
  Copy number: High Copy
Gene/Insert
  Gene/Insert name: TZAP
  Species: H. sapiens (human)
  Entrez Gene: ZBTB48 (a.k.a. HKR3, TZAP, ZNF855, pp9964)
  Promoter: CMV
  Tag / fusion protein: Flag (N terminal on insert)
  Cloning method: Restriction Enzyme; 5′ cloning site unknown (unknown if destroyed); 3′ cloning site unknown (unknown if destroyed)
  Sequencing primers: 5′ CMV-F
Terms and licenses: Academic/Nonprofit Terms; Industry Terms: Not Available to Industry
How to cite: pLPC-Flag-TZAPZNF1-8 was a gift from Eros Lazzerini Denchi (Addgene plasmid # 87181 ; http://n2t.net/addgene:87181 ; RRID:Addgene_87181)
