[The description below was written by a language model from this plasmid's Addgene catalogue record and pLannotate feature annotations shown in this document.]
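Description:
pLPC-Flag-TZAPZNF1-8 is a Moloney murine leukemia virus-based retroviral vector built on the pLPC backbone for stable expression of a truncated form of human TZAP (ZBTB48, also known as HKR3) in mammalian cells. In bacteria it is maintained through a high-copy ColE1/pUC-type origin and selected with ampicillin via the β-lactamase gene and its native promoter.

The annotated proviral region begins with a 5' MoMLV LTR, followed by a packaging signal (annotated as an MESV Ψ fragment) and a truncated gag segment lacking its start codon, which together allow the transcript to be packaged into virions when viral proteins are supplied in trans by packaging cells. Downstream lies a puromycin N-acetyltransferase gene, positioned to be expressed from the LTR-driven transcript and providing selection of transduced cells. An internal CMV enhancer/promoter then drives the payload: an N-terminal Flag epitope (detected as a partial match to 3xFLAG, consistent with a short tag) fused to a ZBTB48 fragment of roughly 1.2 kb. The construct name indicates that this fragment covers zinc fingers 1 to 8, although the exact truncation boundaries are not stated in the record. A 3' MoMLV LTR closes the provirus. A short T7 promoter sits just upstream of the tag, and the small hits to an HIV-1 LTR, lacI and bom are probably incidental sequence matches or backbone remnants.

According to the record, the plasmid is intended for retroviral stable expression of the Flag-tagged truncation protein, and it comes from work on TZAP as a telomere-associated protein involved in telomere length control. The Flag tag allows detection or immunoprecipitation of the truncated protein.
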