Features (pLannotate 1.2.2; 17 found; start..end, strand, type, name):
    549..601     -  misc_feature   bom (fragment): basis of mobility region from pBR322
    756..1135    +  enhancer       CMV enhancer: human cytomegalovirus immediate early enhancer
   1136..1339    +  promoter       CMV promoter: human cytomegalovirus (CMV) immediate early promoter
   1335..1368    +  LTR            5' LTR (truncated) (fragment): truncated 5' long terminal repeat (LTR) from HIV-1
   1384..1402    +  promoter       T7 promoter: promoter for bacteriophage T7 RNA polymerase
   1442..1466    +  CDS            3xFLAG (fragment): three tandem FLAG® epitope tags
   1476..2690    +  CDS            ZBTB48 (fragment): TZAP_HUMAN - Also known as HKR3 From Homo sapiens (Human).
   3140..3261    +  LTR            3' LTR (ΔU3) (fragment): self-inactivating 3' long terminal repeat (LTR) from Moloney murine leukemia virus
   3262..3731    +  LTR            LTR: long terminal repeat from Moloney murine leukemia virus
   3797..3849    -  CDS            lacI (fragment): lac repressor; lacI; The lac repressor binds to the lac operator to inhibit transcription in E. coli. This inhibition can be relieved by adding lactose or isopropyl-β-D-thiogalactopyranoside (IPTG).
   4032..4620    -  rep_origin     ori: high-copy-number ColE1/pMB1/pBR322/pUC origin of replication
   4780..5640    -  CDS            AmpR: β-lactamase; bla; confers resistance to ampicillin, carbenicillin, and related antibiotics
   5641..5745    -  promoter       AmpR promoter: bla
   5776..6245    +  LTR            LTR: long terminal repeat from Moloney murine leukemia virus
   6369..6643    +  misc_feature   MESV Ψ (fragment): packaging signal of murine embryonic stem cell virus
   6710..7126    +  CDS            gag (truncated): truncated Moloney murine leukemia virus (MMLV) gag gene lacking the start codon
   7144..476     +  CDS            PuroR (across the origin): puromycin N-acetyltransferase; pac from Streptomyces alboniger; confers resistance to puromycin
>Addgene plasmid #87181 | pLPC-Flag-TZAPZNF1-8 | addgene full sequence | sequence record 173879 | Addgene NGS Result
ACATCGAGCGGGTCACCGAGCTGCAAGAACTCTTCCTCACGCGCGTCGGGCTCGACATCGGCAAGGTGTG
GGTCGCGGACGACGGCGCCGCGGTGGCGGTCTGGACCACGCCGGAGAGCGTCGAAGCGGGGGCGGTGTTC
GCCGAGATCGGCCCGCGCATGGCCGAGTTGAGCGGTTCCCGGCTGGCCGCGCAGCAACAGATGGAAGGCC
TCCTGGCGCCGCACCGGCCCAAGGAGCCCGCGTGGTTCCTGGCCACCGTCGGCGTCTCGCCCGACCACCA
GGGCAAGGGTCTGGGCAGCGCCGTCGTGCTCCCCGGAGTGGAGGCGGCCGAGCGCGCCGGGGTGCCCGCC
TTCCTGGAGACCTCCGCGCCCCGCAACCTCCCCTTCTACGAGCGGCTCGGCTTCACCGTCACCGCCGACG
TCGAGGTGCCCGAAGGACCGCGCACCTGGTGCATGACCCGCAAGCCCGGTGCCTGACGCCCGCCCCACGA
CCCGCAGCGCCCGACCGAAAGGAGCGCACGACCCCATGCATCGGATCTCCCGATCCCCTATGGTGCACTC
TCAGTACAATCTGCTCTGATGCCGCATAGTTAAGCCAGTATCTGCTCCCTGCTTGTGTGTTGGAGGTCGC
TGAGTAGTGCGCGAGCAAAATTTAAGCTACAACAAGGCAAGGCTTGACCGACAATTGCATGAAGAATCTG
CTTAGGGTTAGGCGTTTTGCGCTGCTTCGCGATGTACGGGCCAGATATACGCGTTGACATTGATTATTGA
CTAGTTATTAATAGTAATCAATTACGGGGTCATTAGTTCATAGCCCATATATGGAGTTCCGCGTTACATA
ACTTACGGTAAATGGCCCGCCTGGCTGACCGCCCAACGACCCCCGCCCATTGACGTCAATAATGACGTAT
GTTCCCATAGTAACGCCAATAGGGACTTTCCATTGACGTCAATGGGTGGAGTATTTACGGTAAACTGCCC
ACTTGGCAGTACATCAAGTGTATCATATGCCAAGTACGCCCCCTATTGACGTCAATGACGGTAAATGGCC
CGCCTGGCATTATGCCCAGTACATGACCTTATGGGACTTTCCTACTTGGCAGTACATCTACGTATTAGTC
ATCGCTATTACCATGGTGATGCGGTTTTGGCAGTACATCAATGGGCGTGGATAGCGGTTTGACTCACGGG
GATTTCCAAGTCTCCACCCCATTGACGTCAATGGGAGTTTGTTTTGGCACCAAAATCAACGGGACTTTCC
AAAATGTCGTAACAACTCCGCCCCATTGACGCAAATGGGCGGTAGGCGTGTACGGTGGGAGGTCTATATA
AGCAGAGCTCTCTGGCTAACTAGAGAACCCACTGCTTACTGGCTTATCGAAATTAATACGACTCACTATA
GGGAGACCCAAGCTTGGTACCGAGCTCGGATCAGCCACCATGGACTACAAAGACGATGACGATAAAGGAT
CATCCATGGACGGCTCCTTCGTCCAGCACAGTGTGAGGGTTCTGCAGGAGCTCAACAAGCAGCGGGAGAA
GGGCCAGTACTGCGACGCCACTCTGGACGTGGGGGGCCTGGTGTTTAAGGCACACTGGAGTGTCCTTGCC
TGCTGCAGTCACTTTTTCCAGAGCCTCTACGGGGATGGCTCAGGGGGCAGTGTCGTCCTCCCTGCTGGCT
TCGCTGAGATCTTTGGCCTCTTGTTGGACTTTTTCTACACTGGTCACCTCGCTCTCACCTCAGGGAACCG
GGATCAGGTGCTCCTGGCAGCCAGGGAGTTGCGAGTGCCAGAGGCCGTAGAGCTGTGCCAGAGCTTCAAG
CCCAAAACTTCAGTGGGACAGGCAGCAGGTGGCCAGAGTGGGCTGGGGCCCCCTGCCTCCCAGAATGTGA
ACAGCCACGTCAAGGAGCCGGCAGGCTTGGAAGAAGAGGAAGTTTCGAGGACTCTGGGTCTAGTCCCCAG
GGATCAGGAGCCCAGAGGCAGTCATAGTCCTCAGAGGCCCCAGCTCCATTCCCCAGCTCAGAGTGAGGGC
CCCTCCTCCCTCTGTGGGAAACTGAAGCAGGCCTTGAAGCCTTGTCCCCTTGAGGACAAGAAACCCGAGG
ACTGCAAAGTGCCCCCAAGGCCCTTAGAGGCTGAAGGTGCCCAGCTGCAGGGCGGCAGTAATGAGTGGGA
AGTGGTGGTTCAAGTGGAGGATGATGGGGATGGCGATTACATGTCTGAGCCTGAGGCTGTGCTGACCAGG
AGGAAGTCAAATGTAATCCGAAAGCCCTGTGCAGCTGAGCCAGCCCTGAGCGCGGGCTCCCTAGCAGCTG
AGCCTGCTGAGAACAGAAAAGGTACAGCGGTGCCGGTCGAATGCCCCACATGTCATAAAAAGTTCCTCAG
CAAATATTATCTAAAAGTCCACAACAGGAAACATACTGGGGAGAAACCCTTTGAGTGTCCCAAATGTGGG
AAGTGTTACTTTCGGAAGGAGAACCTCCTGGAGCATGAAGCCCGGAATTGCATGAACCGCTCGGAACAGG
TCTTCACGTGCTCTGTGTGCCAGGAGACATTCCGCCGAAGGATGGAGCTGCGGGTGCACATGGTGTCTCA
CACAGGGGAGATGCCCTACAAGTGTTCCTCCTGCTCCCAGCAGTTCATGCAGAAGAAGGACTTGCAGAGC
CACATGATCAAACTTCATGGAGCCCCCAAGCCCCATGCATGCCCCACCTGTGCCAAGTGCTTCCTGTCTC
GGACAGAGCTGCAGCTGCATGAAGCTTTCAAGCACCGTGGTGAGAAGCTGTTTGTGTGTGAGGAGTGTGG
GCACCGGGCCTCGAGCCGGAATGGCCTGCAGATGCACATCAAGGCCAAGCACAGGAATGAGAGGCCACAC
GTATGTGAGTTCTGCAGCCACGCCTTCACCCAAAAGGCCAATCTCAACATGCACCTGCGCACACACACGG
GTGAGAAGCCCTTCCAGTGCCACCTCTGTGGCAAGACCTTCCGAACCCAAGCCAGCCTGGACAAGCACAA
CCGCACCCACACCGGGGAAAGGCCCTTCTAGGAATTCTGCAGATATCCATCACACTGGCGGCCGCTCGAG
CATGCATCTAGAGGGCCGATAAAATAAAAGATTTTATTTAGTCTCCAGAAAAAGGGGGGAATGAAAGACC
CCACCTGTAGGTTTGGCAAGCTAGCTTAAGTAACGCCATTTTGCAAGGCATGGAAAAATACATAACTGAG
AATAGAGAAGTTCAGATCAAGGTCAGGAACAGATGGAACAGCTGAATATGGGCCAAACAGGATATCTGTG
GTAAGCAGTTCCTGCCCCGGCTCAGGGCCAAGAACAGATGGAACAGCTGAATATGGGCCAAACAGGATAT
CTGTGGTAAGCAGTTCCTGCCCCGGCTCAGGGCCAAGAACAGATGGTCCCCAGATGCGGTCCAGCCCTCA
GCAGTTTCTAGAGAACCATCAGATGTTTCCAGGGTGCCCCAAGGACCTGAAATGACCCTGTGCCTTATTT
GAACTAACCAATCAGTTCGCTTCTCGCTTCTGTTCGCGCGCTTCTGCTCCCCGAGCTCAATAAAAGAGCC
CACAACCCCTCACTCGGGGCGCCAGTCCTCCGATTGACTGAGTCGCCCGGGTACCCGTGTATCCAATAAA
CCCTCTTGCAGTTGCATCCGACTTGTGGTCTCGCTGTTCCTTGGGAGGGTCTCCTCTGAGTGATTGACTA
CCCGTCAGCGGGGGTCTTTCACATGCAGCATGTATCAAAATTAATTTGGTTTTTTTTCTTAAGTATTTAC
ATTAAATGGCCATAGTTGCATTAATGAATCGGCCAACGCGCGGGGAGAGGCGGTTTGCGTATTGGGCGCT
CTTCCGCTTCCTCGCTCACTGACTCGCTGCGCTCGGTCGTTCGGCTGCGGCGAGCGGTATCAGCTCACTC
AAAGGCGGTAATACGGTTATCCACAGAATCAGGGGATAACGCAGGAAAGAACATGTGAGCAAAAGGCCAG
CAAAAGGCCAGGAACCGTAAAAAGGCCGCGTTGCTGGCGTTTTTCCATAGGCTCCGCCCCCCTGACGAGC
ATCACAAAAATCGACGCTCAAGTCAGAGGTGGCGAAACCCGACAGGACTATAAAGATACCAGGCGTTTCC
CCCTGGAAGCTCCCTCGTGCGCTCTCCTGTTCCGACCCTGCCGCTTACCGGATACCTGTCCGCCTTTCTC
CCTTCGGGAAGCGTGGCGCTTTCTCATAGCTCACGCTGTAGGTATCTCAGTTCGGTGTAGGTCGTTCGCT
CCAAGCTGGGCTGTGTGCACGAACCCCCCGTTCAGCCCGACCGCTGCGCCTTATCCGGTAACTATCGTCT
TGAGTCCAACCCGGTAAGACACGACTTATCGCCACTGGCAGCAGCCACTGGTAACAGGATTAGCAGAGCG
AGGTATGTAGGCGGTGCTACAGAGTTCTTGAAGTGGTGGCCTAACTACGGCTACACTAGAAGAACAGTAT
TTGGTATCTGCGCTCTGCTGAAGCCAGTTACCTTCGGAAAAAGAGTTGGTAGCTCTTGATCCGGCAAACA
AACCACCGCTGGTAGCGGTGGTTTTTTTGTTTGCAAGCAGCAGATTACGCGCAGAAAAAAAGGATCTCAA
GAAGATCCTTTGATCTTTTCTACGGGGTCTGACGCTCAGTGGAACGAAAACTCACGTTAAGGGATTTTGG
TCATGAGATTATCAAAAAGGATCTTCACCTAGATCCTTTTGCGGCCGCAAATCAATCTAAAGTATATATG
AGTAAACTTGGTCTGACAGTTACCAATGCTTAATCAGTGAGGCACCTATCTCAGCGATCTGTCTATTTCG
TTCATCCATAGTTGCCTGACTCCCCGTCGTGTAGATAACTACGATACGGGAGGGCTTACCATCTGGCCCC
AGTGCTGCAATGATACCGCGAGACCCACGCTCACCGGCTCCAGATTTATCAGCAATAAACCAGCCAGCCG
GAAGGGCCGAGCGCAGAAGTGGTCCTGCAACTTTATCCGCCTCCATCCAGTCTATTAATTGTTGCCGGGA
AGCTAGAGTAAGTAGTTCGCCAGTTAATAGTTTGCGCAACGTTGTTGCCATTGCTACAGGCATCGTGGTG
TCACGCTCGTCGTTTGGTATGGCTTCATTCAGCTCCGGTTCCCAACGATCAAGGCGAGTTACATGATCCC
CCATGTTGTGCAAAAAAGCGGTTAGCTCCTTCGGTCCTCCGATCGTTGTCAGAAGTAAGTTGGCCGCAGT
GTTATCACTCATGGTTATGGCAGCACTGCATAATTCTCTTACTGTCATGCCATCCGTAAGATGCTTTTCT
GTGACTGGTGAGTACTCAACCAAGTCATTCTGAGAATAGTGTATGCGGCGACCGAGTTGCTCTTGCCCGG
CGTCAATACGGGATAATACCGCGCCACATAGCAGAACTTTAAAAGTGCTCATCATTGGAAAACGTTCTTC
GGGGCGAAAACTCTCAAGGATCTTACCGCTGTTGAGATCCAGTTCGATGTAACCCACTCGTGCACCCAAC
TGATCTTCAGCATCTTTTACTTTCACCAGCGTTTCTGGGTGAGCAAAAACAGGAAGGCAAAATGCCGCAA
AAAAGGGAATAAGGGCGACACGGAAATGTTGAATACTCATACTCTTCCTTTTTCAATATTATTGAAGCAT
TTATCAGGGTTATTGTCTCATGAGCGGATACATATTTGAATGTATTTAGAAAAATAAACAAATAGGGGTT
CCGCGCACATTTCCCCGAAAAGTGCCACCTGCAGCCTGAATATGGGCCAAACAGGATATCTGTGGTAAGC
AGTTCCTGCCCCGGCTCAGGGCCAAGAACAGATGGAACAGCTGAATATGGGCCAAACAGGATATCTGTGG
TAAGCAGTTCCTGCCCCGGCTCAGGGCCAAGAACAGATGGTCCCCAGATGCGGTCCAGCCCTCAGCAGTT
TCTAGAGAACCATCAGATGTTTCCAGGGTGCCCCAAGGACCTGAAATGACCCTGTGCCTTATTTGAACTA
ACCAATCAGTTCGCTTCTCGCTTCTGTTCGCGCGCTTCTGCTCCCCGAGCTCAATAAAAGAGCCCACAAC
CCCTCACTCGGGGCGCCAGTCCTCCGATTGACTGAGTCGCCCGGGTACCCGTGTATCCAATAAACCCTCT
TGCAGTTGCATCCGACTTGTGGTCTCGCTGTTCCTTGGGAGGGTCTCCTCTGAGTGATTGACTACCCGTC
AGCGGGGGTCTTTCATTTGGGGGCTCGTCCGGGATCGGGAGACCCCTGCCCAGGGACCACCGACCCACCA
CCGGGAGGCAAGCTGGCCAGCAACTTATCTGTGTCTGTCCGATTGTCTAGTGTCTATGACTGATTTTATG
CGCCTGCGTCGGTACTAGTTAGCTAACTAGCTCTGTATCTGGCGGACCCGTGGTGGAACTGACGAGTTCT
GAACACCCGGCCGCAACCCTGGGAGACGTCCCAGGGACTTTGGGGGCCGTTTTTGTGGCCCGACCTGAGG
AAGGGAGTCGATGTGGAATCCGACCCCGTCAGGATATGTGGTTCTGGTAGGAGACGAGAACCTAAAACAG
TTCCCGCCTCCGTCTGAATTTTTGCTTTCGGTTTGGAACCGAAGCCGCGCGTCTTGTCTGCTGCAGCGCT
GCAGCATCGTTCTGTGTTGTCTCTGTCTGACTGTGTTTCTGTATTTGTCTGAAAATTAGGGCCAGACTGT
TACCACTCCCTTAAGTTTGACCTTAGGTCACTGGAAAGATGTCGAGCGGATCGCTCACAACCAGTCGGTA
GATGTCAAGAAGAGACGTTGGGTTACCTTCTGCTCTGCAGAATGGCCAACCTTTAACGTCGGATGGCCGC
GAGACGGCACCTTTAACCGAGACCTCATCACCCAGGTTAAGATCAAGGTCTTTTCACCTGGCCCGCATGG
ACACCCAGACCAGGTCCCCTACATCGTGACCTGGGAAGCCTTGGCTTTTGACCCCCCTCCCTGGGTCAAG
CCCTTTGTACACCCTAAGCCTCCGCCTCCTCTTCCTCCATCCGCCCCGTCTCTCCCCCTTGAACCTCCTC
GTTCGACCCCGCCTCGATCCTCCCTTTATCCAGCCCTCACTCCTTCTCTAGGCGCCGGCCGGATCAGCTT
ACCATGACCGAGTACAAGCCCACGGTGCGCCTCGCCACCCGCGACGACGTCCCCAGGGCCGTACGCACCC
TCGCCGCCGCGTTCGCCGACTACCCCGCCACGCGCCACACCGTCGATCCGGACCGCC
